Addgene plasmid #204349: PCRbluntII-pHES7-STOPgRNA
Purpose: gRNA to target pig HES7 stop codon
Depositing lab: Li-Fang Chu. Depositing organization: University of Calgary. Publication: Efficient derivation of transgene-free porcine induced pluripotent stem cells enables in vitro modeling of species-specific developmental timing. Conrad JV, Meyer S, Ramesh PS, Neira JA, Rusteika M, Mamott D, Duffin B, Bautista M, Zhang J, Hiles E, Higgins EM, Steill J, Freeman J, Ni Z, Liu S, Ungrin M, Rancourt D, Clegg DO, Stewart R, Thomson JA, Chu LF. Stem Cell Reports. 2023 Dec 12;18(12):2328-2343. doi: 10.1016/j.stemcr.2023.10.009. Epub 2023 Nov 9. PubMed 37949072.
Backbone
  Vector backbone: pCR-bluntII
  Backbone manufacturer: ThermoFisher
  Backbone size w/o insert (bp): 3519
  Total vector size (bp): 3974
  Vector type: Mammalian Expression
Growth in bacteria
  Bacterial resistance: Kanamycin, 50 μg/mL
  Growth temperature: 37°C
  Growth strain: DH5alpha
  Copy number: High Copy
Gene/Insert
  Gene/Insert name: Pig HES7-STOP-gRNA
  gRNA/shRNA sequence: GACCTTGGCCCTGAGCTTTG
  Species: Sus domesticus (pig)
  Entrez Gene: HES7 (a.k.a. SCDO4, bHLHb37, hHes7)
  Cloning method: TOPO Cloning
  Sequencing primers: 5′ M13 for; 3′ M13 Rev
Terms and licenses: Academic/Nonprofit Terms; Industry Terms: Not Available to Industry
How to cite: PCRbluntII-pHES7-STOPgRNA was a gift from Li-Fang Chu (Addgene plasmid # 204349 ; http://n2t.net/addgene:204349 ; RRID:Addgene_204349)
