[The description below was written by a language model from this plasmid's Addgene catalogue record and pLannotate feature annotations shown in this document.]
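Description:
PCRbluntII-pHES7-STOPgRNA is a small (about 4 kb) guide RNA expression plasmid built by TOPO cloning a gRNA cassette into the commercial pCR-BluntII cloning vector. It is catalogued as a mammalian expression vector, but the backbone is a simple bacterial cloning plasmid. It replicates at high copy from a ColE1/pUC-type origin and is selected with kanamycin through the Tn5 aminoglycoside phosphotransferase gene (NeoR/KanR). A bleomycin/Zeocin resistance gene (Sh ble) is also annotated. The remaining backbone features are typical of this vector: the lac promoter and operator, a lacZα–ccdB fusion that the insert interrupts to provide positive selection for recombinants, and flanking SP6 and T7 promoters. M13 primer sites listed in the record serve for sequencing.

The roughly 450 bp insert is a self-contained Pol III transcription unit. A human U6 promoter drives a 20-nucleotide spacer followed by the Streptococcus pyogenes Cas9 gRNA scaffold. Partial attB1 and attB2 sequences flank the cassette and appear to be remnants of the template or fragment design from which it was derived, rather than functional Gateway sites. The spacer is directed at the stop codon region of the pig (Sus domesticus) HES7 gene, which encodes a bHLH transcription factor. The plasmid carries no Cas9 gene, so the nuclease has to be supplied from a separate source.

The stated purpose is to target the porcine HES7 stop codon. The associated publication concerns porcine induced pluripotent stem cells used to model species-specific developmental timing. Cutting at a stop codon is commonly done to allow in-frame C-terminal knock-in of a tag or reporter, but the record does not describe any donor template or the intended edit.
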