Features (pLannotate 1.2.2; 18 found; start..end, strand, type, name):
      2..94      +  CDS            lacI (fragment): lac repressor; lacI; The lac repressor binds to the lac operator to inhibit transcription in E. coli. This inhibition can be relieved by adding lactose or isopropyl-β-D-thiogalactopyranoside (IPTG).
    107..128     +  protein_bind   CAP binding site: CAP binding activates transcription in the presence of cAMP. E. coli catabolite activator protein
    143..173     +  promoter       lac promoter: promoter for the E. coli lac operon
    181..197     +  protein_bind   lac operator: The lac repressor binds to the lac operator to inhibit transcription in E. coli. This inhibition can be relieved by adding lactose or isopropyl-β-D-thiogalactopyranoside (IPTG). lac repressor encoded by lacI
    239..257     +  promoter       SP6 promoter: promoter for bacteriophage SP6 RNA polymerase
    335..354     +  protein_bind   attB1 (fragment): mutant version of attB; recombination site for the Gateway® BP reaction BP Clonase™
    406..646     +  promoter       U6 promoter: RNA polymerase III promoter for human U6 snRNA
    675..750     +  misc_RNA       gRNA scaffold: guide RNA scaffold for the Streptococcus pyogenes CRISPR/Cas9 system
    762..783     -  protein_bind   attB2 (fragment): mutant version of attB; recombination site for the Gateway® BP reaction BP Clonase™
    862..880     -  promoter       T7 promoter: promoter for bacteriophage T7 RNA polymerase
    883..1030    +  CDS            lacZα (fragment): LacZα fragment of β-galactosidase; lacZ fragment
   1040..1343    +  CDS            ccdB (fragment): CcdB, a bacterial toxin that poisons DNA gyrase; ccdB; Plasmids containing the ccdB gene cannot be propagated in standard E. coli strains.
   1391..1660    +  CDS            tnpA (fragment): TN5P_ECOLX - Also known as tnp. Experimental evidence at protein level: Swiss-Prot protein existence level 1. Mediates transposition of transposon Tn5 by a 'cut and paste' mechanism. First, the monomeric transposase binds the 19 bp inverted DNA repeats flanking the transposon. Then, dimerization of the DNA- bound transposase creates a synaptic DNA complex. After nicking of the first DNA strand, excision of the transposon proceeds through a series of intermediates. The transposase then mediates the insertion of the transposon at a new site by strand transfer. The activity of the wild- type tran
   1692..2486    +  CDS            NeoR/KanR: aminoglycoside phosphotransferase from Tn5; aph(3')-II (or nptII); confers resistance to neomycin, kanamycin, and G418 (Geneticin®)
   2507..2557    -  misc_feature   bom (fragment): basis of mobility region from pBR322
   2584..2672    +  promoter       AmpR promoter (fragment): bla
   2692..3066    +  CDS            BleoR: antibiotic-binding protein; Sh ble from Streptoalloteichus hindustanus; confers resistance to bleomycin, phleomycin, and Zeocin™
   3204..3792    +  rep_origin     ori: high-copy-number ColE1/pMB1/pBR322/pUC origin of replication
>Addgene plasmid #204349 | PCRbluntII-pHES7-STOPgRNA | addgene full sequence | sequence record 419014 | Addgene NGS Result
AGCGCCCAATACGCAAACCGCCTCTCCCCGCGCGTTGGCCGATTCATTAATGCAGCTGGCACGACAGGTT
TCCCGACTGGAAAGCGGGCAGTGAGCGCAACGCAATTAATGTGAGTTAGCTCACTCATTAGGCACCCCAG
GCTTTACACTTTATGCTTCCGGCTCGTATGTTGTGTGGAATTGTGAGCGGATAACAATTTCACACAGGAA
ACAGCTATGACCATGATTACGCCAAGCTATTTAGGTGACACTATAGAATACTCAAGCTATGCATCAAGCT
TGGTACCGAGCTCGGATCCACTAGTAACGGCCGCCAGTGTGCTGGAATTCGCCCTTTGTACAAAAAAGCA
GGCTTTAAAGGAACCAATTCAGTCGACTGGATCCGGTACCAAGGTCGGGCAGGAAGAGGGCCTATTTCCC
ATGATTCCTTCATATTTGCATATACGATACAAGGCTGTTAGAGAGATAATTAGAATTAATTTGACTGTAA
ACACAAAGATATTAGTACAAAATACGTGACGTAGAAAGTAATAATTTCTTGGGTAGTTTGCAGTTTTAAA
ATTATGTTTTAAAATGGACTATCATATGCTTACCGTAACTTGAAAGTATTTCGATTTCTTGGCTTTATAT
ATCTTGTGGAAAGGACGAAACACCGACCTTGGCCCTGAGCTTTGGTTTTAGAGCTAGAAATAGCAAGTTA
AAATAAGGCTAGTCCGTTATCAACTTGAAAAAGTGGCACCGAGTCGGTGCTTTTTTTCTAGACCCAGCTT
TCTTGTACAAAGTTGGCATTAAAGGGCGAATTCTGCAGATATCCATCACACTGGCGGCCGCTCGAGCATG
CATCTAGAGGGCCCAATTCGCCCTATAGTGAGTCGTATTACAATTCACTGGCCGTCGTTTTACAACGTCG
TGACTGGGAAAACCCTGGCGTTACCCAACTTAATCGCCTTGCAGCACATCCCCCTTTCGCCAGCTGGCGT
AATAGCGAAGAGGCCCGCACCGATCGCCCTTCCCAACAGTTGCGCAGCCTATACGTACGGCAGTTTAAGG
TTTACACCTATAAAAGAGAGAGCCGTTATCGTCTGTTTGTGGATGTACAGAGTGATATTATTGACACGCC
GGGGCGACGGATGGTGATCCCCCTGGCCAGTGCACGTCTGCTGTCAGATAAAGTCTCCCGTGAACTTTAC
CCGGTGGTGCATATCGGGGATGAAAGCTGGCGCATGATGACCACCGATATGGCCAGTGTGCCGGTCTCCG
TTATCGGGGAAGAAGTGGCTGATCTCAGCCACCGCGAAAATGACATCAAAAACGCCATTAACCTGATGTT
CTGGGGAATATAAATGTCAGGCATGAGATTATCAAAAAGGATCTTCACCTAGATCCTTTTCACGTAGAAA
GCCAGTCCGCAGAAACGGTGCTGACCCCGGATGAATGTCAGCTACTGGGCTATCTGGACAAGGGAAAACG
CAAGCGCAAAGAGAAAGCAGGTAGCTTGCAGTGGGCTTACATGGCGATAGCTAGACTGGGCGGTTTTATG
GACAGCAAGCGAACCGGAATTGCCAGCTGGGGCGCCCTCTGGTAAGGTTGGGAAGCCCTGCAAAGTAAAC
TGGATGGCTTTCTTGCCGCCAAGGATCTGATGGCGCAGGGGATCAAGCTCTGATCAAGAGACAGGATGAG
GATCGTTTCGCATGATTGAACAAGATGGATTGCACGCAGGTTCTCCGGCCGCTTGGGTGGAGAGGCTATT
CGGCTATGACTGGGCACAACAGACAATCGGCTGCTCTGATGCCGCCGTGTTCCGGCTGTCAGCGCAGGGG
CGCCCGGTTCTTTTTGTCAAGACCGACCTGTCCGGTGCCCTGAATGAACTGCAAGACGAGGCAGCGCGGC
TATCGTGGCTGGCCACGACGGGCGTTCCTTGCGCAGCTGTGCTCGACGTTGTCACTGAAGCGGGAAGGGA
CTGGCTGCTATTGGGCGAAGTGCCGGGGCAGGATCTCCTGTCATCTCACCTTGCTCCTGCCGAGAAAGTA
TCCATCATGGCTGATGCAATGCGGCGGCTGCATACGCTTGATCCGGCTACCTGCCCATTCGACCACCAAG
CGAAACATCGCATCGAGCGAGCACGTACTCGGATGGAAGCCGGTCTTGTCGATCAGGATGATCTGGACGA
AGAGCATCAGGGGCTCGCGCCAGCCGAACTGTTCGCCAGGCTCAAGGCGAGCATGCCCGACGGCGAGGAT
CTCGTCGTGACCCATGGCGATGCCTGCTTGCCGAATATCATGGTGGAAAATGGCCGCTTTTCTGGATTCA
TCGACTGTGGCCGGCTGGGTGTGGCGGACCGCTATCAGGACATAGCGTTGGCTACCCGTGATATTGCTGA
AGAGCTTGGCGGCGAATGGGCTGACCGCTTCCTCGTGCTTTACGGTATCGCCGCTCCCGATTCGCAGCGC
ATCGCCTTCTATCGCCTTCTTGACGAGTTCTTCTGAATTATTAACGCTTACAATTTCCTGATGCGGTATT
TTCTCCTTACGCATCTGTGCGGTATTTCACACCGCATCAGGTGGCACTTTTCGGGGAAATGTGCGCGGAA
CCCCTATTTGTTTATTTTTCTAAATACATTCAAATATGTATCCGCTCATGAGACAATAACCCTGATAAAT
GCTTCAATAATAGCACGTGAGGAGGGCCACCATGGCCAAGTTGACCAGTGCCGTTCCGGTGCTCACCGCG
CGCGACGTCGCCGGAGCGGTCGAGTTCTGGACCGACCGGCTCGGGTTCTCCCGGGACTTCGTGGAGGACG
ACTTCGCCGGTGTGGTCCGGGACGACGTGACCCTGTTCATCAGCGCGGTCCAGGACCAGGTGGTGCCGGA
CAACACCCTGGCCTGGGTGTGGGTGCGCGGCCTGGACGAGCTGTACGCCGAGTGGTCGGAGGTCGTGTCC
ACGAACTTCCGGGACGCCTCCGGGCCGGCCATGACCGAGATCGGCGAGCAGCCGTGGGGGCGGGAGTTCG
CCCTGCGCGACCCGGCCGGCAACTGCGTGCACTTCGTGGCCGAGGAGCAGGACTGACACGTGCTAAAACT
TCATTTTTAATTTAAAAGGATCTAGGTGAAGATCCTTTTTGATAATCTCATGACCAAAATCCCTTAACGT
GAGTTTTCGTTCCACTGAGCGTCAGACCCCGTAGAAAAGATCAAAGGATCTTCTTGAGATCCTTTTTTTC
TGCGCGTAATCTGCTGCTTGCAAACAAAAAAACCACCGCTACCAGCGGTGGTTTGTTTGCCGGATCAAGA
GCTACCAACTCTTTTTCCGAAGGTAACTGGCTTCAGCAGAGCGCAGATACCAAATACTGTTCTTCTAGTG
TAGCCGTAGTTAGGCCACCACTTCAAGAACTCTGTAGCACCGCCTACATACCTCGCTCTGCTAATCCTGT
TACCAGTGGCTGCTGCCAGTGGCGATAAGTCGTGTCTTACCGGGTTGGACTCAAGACGATAGTTACCGGA
TAAGGCGCAGCGGTCGGGCTGAACGGGGGGTTCGTGCACACAGCCCAGCTTGGAGCGAACGACCTACACC
GAACTGAGATACCTACAGCGTGAGCTATGAGAAAGCGCCACGCTTCCCGAAGGGAGAAAGGCGGACAGGT
ATCCGGTAAGCGGCAGGGTCGGAACAGGAGAGCGCACGAGGGAGCTTCCAGGGGGAAACGCCTGGTATCT
TTATAGTCCTGTCGGGTTTCGCCACCTCTGACTTGAGCGTCGATTTTTGTGATGCTCGTCAGGGGGGCGG
AGCCTATGGAAAAACGCCAGCAACGCGGCCTTTTTACGGTTCCTGGCCTTTTGCTGGCCTTTTGCTCACA
TGTTCTTTCCTGCGTTATCCCCTGATTCTGTGGATAACCGTATTACCGCCTTTGAGTGAGCTGATACCGC
TCGCCGCAGCCGAACGACCGAGCGCAGCGAGTCAGTGAGCGAGGAAGCGGAAG
